Addgene plasmid #42492: UPASE2A
Purpose: Bacterial expression for structure determination; may not be full ORF
Depositing lab: Nicola Burgess-Brown. Depositing organization: University of Oxford.
Backbone
  Vector backbone: pNIC-CH
  Backbone manufacturer: SGC
  Vector type: Bacterial Expression
Growth in bacteria
  Bacterial resistance: Kanamycin, 50 μg/mL
  Growth temperature: 37°C
  Growth strain: Mach1 ;
  Copy number: High Copy
Gene/Insert
  Gene/Insert name: UPASE2A (alt names: UPASE2A; gi|27597096; PDB:2XRF)
  Species: H. sapiens (human)
  Insert size (bp): 927
  Mutation: See Comments
  Tag / fusion protein: His6 (C terminal on insert)
  Cloning method: Ligation Independent Cloning
  Sequencing primers: 5′ T7; 3′ T7-term
Terms and licenses: Academic/Nonprofit Terms; Industry Terms: Not Available to Industry
Depositor comments: http://www.thesgc.org/structures/2XRF/ Use BL21(DE3)-R3-pRARE2 strain for expression.
How to cite: UPASE2A was a gift from Nicola Burgess-Brown (Addgene plasmid # 42492 ; http://n2t.net/addgene:42492 ; RRID:Addgene_42492)
