[The description below was written by a language model from this plasmid's Addgene catalogue record.]
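Description:
UPASE2A is a bacterial expression plasmid built on the pNIC-CH backbone from the Structural Genomics Consortium, designed to produce a human protein in E. coli for structure determination. It is a high-copy plasmid maintained under kanamycin selection. The record does not include a feature table, so the origin of replication and the exact regulatory elements are not listed. However, the recorded sequencing primers (T7 forward and T7 terminator reverse) indicate that the insert sits between a T7 promoter and T7 terminator. This fits the depositor's recommendation of a DE3-type expression host that supplies T7 RNA polymerase and also carries a rare-codon tRNA plasmid.

The insert is a 927 bp human sequence named UPASE2A, which presumably encodes uridine phosphorylase 2, although the record gives only the construct name, a sequence identifier and a linked PDB structure entry. It was introduced by ligation-independent cloning and is fused to a C-terminal His6 tag, which allows purification by immobilised metal affinity chromatography. The stated purpose warns that the insert may not be the full open reading frame, as is typical of structural genomics constructs, where domain boundaries are trimmed to improve solubility and crystallisation. The mutation field points to the depositor comments, but these describe no specific sequence changes, so any differences from the reference sequence are not stated. The plasmid is used for recombinant overexpression and purification of this human protein fragment for crystallography and related biochemical or biophysical work. It corresponds to the construct behind the deposited structure.
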