>Addgene plasmid #42492 | UPASE2A | depositor partial sequence | sequence record 57324 | UPASE2A sequence 927 bps
AAGAGGAGATAATTAATGAGGTTTGTTCACGTTAAAAATCCTTACTTGGATTTGATGGATGAAGACATTC
TCTATCACTTGGATTTGGGAACAAAAACACACAACCTACCAGCAATGTTTGGAGATGTAAAGTTTGTCTG
TGTCGGTGGGAGCCCCAACAGAATGAAAGCATTTGCACTGTTTATGCACAAGGAGCTCGGGTTTGAGGAA
GCTGAAGAAGACATAAAAGACATCTGTGCTGGGACAGACAGATACTGTATGTACAAAACCGGGCCTGTGC
TCGCCATCAGTCACGGCATGGGCATCCCCTCCATTTCTATTATGCTTCATGAACTCATCAAATTACTCCA
CCATGCACGGTGCTGCGATGTCACCATTATTAGAATCGGTACATCAGGGGGAATAGGGATTGCACCAGGG
ACTGTTGTAATAACGGATATAGCTGTAGACTCCTTCTTTAAGCCCCGGTTTGAACAGGTCATTTTGGACA
ACATTGTCACCCGAAGTACTGAACTGGACAAAGAACTGTCTGAAGAACTGTTCAACTGTAGCAAAGAAAT
CCCCAACTTCCCAACCCTCGTTGGACATACAATGTGTACCTATGATTTTTATGAAGGCCAAGGCCGACTA
GATGGAGCACTGTGCTCCTTTTCCAGAGAAAAAAAGTTAGACTACTTGAAGAGAGCATTTAAAGCTGGTG
TCAGGAATATTGAAATGGAATCTACAGTGTTTGCAGCTATGTGTGGACTCTGTGGTCTAAAAGCTGCTGT
GGTCTGTGTGACACTTCTCGACAGACTCGACTGTGATCAGATCAACTTGCCTCATGATGTCCTGGTGGAG
TACCAGCAACGGCCTCAGCTCCTAATCTCCAACTTCATCAGACGGCGGCTTGGACTTTGTGACGCGCACC
ATCATCACCACCATTGA
