>Addgene plasmid #42492 | UPASE2A | addgene partial sequence | sequence record 59403 | T7_term
AGCTTCCTTTCGGGCTTTGTTAGCAGCCGGATCTCAGTGGTGGTGGTGGTGGTGCTCGAGTGCGGCCGCA
AGCTTGTCGACGGAGCTCGAATTCGGATCCTCAATGGTGGTGATGATGGTGCGCGTCACAAAGTCCAAGC
CGCCGTCTGATGAAGTTGGAGATTAGGAGCTGAGGCCGTTGCTGGTACTCCACCAGGACATCATGAGGCA
AGTTGATCTGATCACAGTCGAGTCTGTCGAGAAGTGTCACACAGACCACAGCAGCTTTTAGACCACAGAG
TCCACACATAGCTGCAAACACTGTAGATTCCATTTCAATATTCCTGACACCAGCTTTAAATGCTCTCTTC
AAGTAGTCTAACTTTTTTTCTCTGGAAAAGGAGCACAGTGCTCCATCTAGTCGGCCTTGGCCTTCATAAA
AATCATAGGTACACATTGTATGTCCAACGAGGGTTGGGAAGTTGGGGATTTCTTTGCTACAGTTGAACAG
TTCTTCAGACAGTTCTTTGTCCAGTTCAGTACTTCGGGTGACAATGTTGTCCAAAATGACCTGTTCAAAC
CGGGGCTTAAAGAAGGAGTCTACAGCTATATCCGTTATTACAACAGTCCCTGGTGCAATCCCTATTCCCC
CTGATGTACCGATTCTAATAATGGTGACATCGCAGCACCGTGCATGGTGGAGTAATTTGATGAGTTCATG
AAGCATAATAGAAATGGAGGGGATGCCCATGCCGTGACTGATGGCGAGCACAGGCCCGGTTTTGTACATA
CAGTATCTGTCTGTCCCAGCACAGATGTCTTTTATGTCTTCTTCAGCTTCCTCAAACCCGAGCTCCTTGT
GCATAAACAGTGCAAATGCTTTCATTCTGTTGGGGCTCCCACCGACACAGACAAACTTTACATCTCCAAA
CATTGCTGGTAGGTTGTGTGTTTTTGTTCCCAAATCCA
